>Addgene plasmid #185672 | pCMV-eNme2-C.NR | addgene full sequence | sequence record 364078 | Addgene NGS Result
GCCTGGCATTATGCCCAGTACATGACCTTATGGGACTTTCCTACTTGGCAGTACATCTACGTATTAGTCA
TCGCTATTACCATGGTGATGCGGTTTTGGCAGTACATCAATGGGCGTGGATAGCGGTTTGACTCACGGGG
ATTTCCAAGTCTCCACCCCATTGACGTCAATGGGAGTTTGTTTTGGCACCAAAATCAACGGGACTTTCCA
AAATGTCGTAACAACTCCGCCCCATTGACGCAAATGGGCGGTAGGCGTGTACGGTGGGAGGTCTATATAA
GCAGAGCTGGTTTAGTGAACCGTCAGATCCGCTAGAGATCCGCGGCCGCTAATACGACTCACTATAGGGA
GAGCCGCCACCATGAAACGGACAGCCGACGGAAGCGAGTTCGAGTCACCAAAGAAGAAGCGGAAAGTCGC
AGCATTCAAGCCTAACCCAATCAATTACATCCTGGGACTGGATATCGGAATCGCATCCGTGGGATGGGCT
ATGGTGGAGATCGACGAGGAGGAGAATCCTATCCGGCTGATCGATCTGGGCGTGAGAGTGTTTGAGAGGG
CCGAGGTGCCAAAGACCGGCGATTCTCTGGCTATGGCCCGGAGACTGGCACGGAGCGTGAGGCGCCTGAC
ACGGAGAAGGGCACACAGGCTGCTGAGGGCACGCCGGCTGCTGAAGAGAGAGGGCGTGCTGCAGGCAGCA
GACTTCGATGAGAATGGCCTGATCACGAGCTTGCCAAACACCCCCTGGCAGCTGAGAGCAGCCGCCCTGG
ACAGGAAGCTGACACCACTGGAGTGGTCTGCCGTGCTGCTGCACCTGATCAAGCACCGCGGCTACCTGAG
CCAGCGGAAGAACGAGGGAGAGACAGCAGCCAAGGAGCTGGGCGCCCTGCTGAAGGGAGTGGCCAACAAT
GCCCACGCCCTGCAGACCGGCGATTTCAGGACACCTGCCGAGCTGGCCCTGAATAAGTTTGAGAAGGAGT
CCGGCCACATCAGAAACCAGAGGGGCGACTATAGCCACACCTTCTCCCGCAAGGATCTGCAGGCCGAGCT
GATCCTGCTGTTCGAGAAGCAGAAGGAGTTTGGCAATCCACACGTGAGCGGAGGCCTGAAGGAGGGAATC
GAGACCCTGCTGATGACACAGAGGCCTGCCCTGTCCGGCGACGCAGTGCAGAAGATGCTGGGGCACTGCA
CCCTCGAGCCTACAGAGCCAAAGGCCGCCAAGAACACCTACACAGCCGAGCGGTTTATCTGGCTGACAAA
GCTGAACAATCTGAGAATCCTGGAGCAGGGATCCGAGAGGCCACTGACCGACACAGAGAGGTCCACCCTG
ATGGATGAGCCTTACCGGAAGTCTAAACTGACATATGCCCAGGCCAGAAAGCTGCTGGGCCTGGAGGACA
CCGCCTTCTTTAAGGGCCTGAGATACGGCAAGGATAATGCCGAGGCCTCCACACTGATGGAGATGAAGGC
CTATCACGCCATCTCTCGCGCCCTGGAGAAGGAGGGCCTGAAGGACAAGAAGTCCCCCCTGAACCTGAGC
TCCGAGCTGCAGGATGAGATCGGCACCGCCTTCTCTCTGTTTAAGACCGACGAGGATATCACAGGCCGCC
TGAAGGACAGGGTGCAGCCTGAGATCCTGGAGGCCCTGCTGAAGCACATCTCTTTCGATAAGTTTGTGCA
GATCAGCCTGAAGGCCCTGAGAAGGATCGTGCCACTGATGGAGCAGGGCAAGCGGTACGACGAGGCCTGC
GCCGAGATCTACGGCGTTCACTATGGCAAGAAGAACACAGAGGAGAAGATCTATCTGCCCCCTATCCCTG
CCGACGAGATCAGAAATCCTGTGGTGCTGAGGGCCCTGTCCCAGGCAAGAAAAGTGATCAACGGAGTGGT
GCGCCGGTACGGATCTCCAGCCCGGATCCACATCGAGACCGCCAGAGAAGTGGGCAAGAGCTTCAAGGAC
CGGAAGGAGATCGAGAAGAGACAGGAGGAGAATCGCAAGGATCGGGAGAAGGCCGCCGCCAAGTTTAGGG
AGTACTTCCCTAACTTTGTGGGCGAGCCAAAGTCTAAGGACATCCTGAAGCTGCGCCTGTACGAGCAGCA
GCACGGCAAGTGTCTGTATAGCGGCAAGGAGATCAATCTGGTGCGGCTGAACGAGAAGGGCTATGTGGAG
ATCGATCACGCCCTGCCTTTCTCCAGAACCTGGGACGATTCTTTTAACAATAAGGTGCTGGTGCTGGGCA
GCGAGAACCAGAATAAGGGCAATCAGACACCATACGAGTATTTCAATGGCAAGGACAACTCCAGGGAGTG
GCAGGAGTTCAAGGCCCGCGTGGAGACCTCTAGATTTCCCAGGAGCAAGAAGCAGCGGATCCTGCTGCAG
AAGTTCGACGAGGATGGCTTTAAGGAGTGCAACCTGAATGACACCAGATACGTGAACCGGTTCCTGTGCC
AGTTTGTGGCCGATCACATCCTGCTGACCGGCAAGGGCAAGAGAAGGGTGTTCGCCTCTAATGGCCAGAT
CACAAACCTGCTGAGGGGATTTTGGGGACTGAGGAAGGTGCGGGCAGAGAATGACAGACACCACGCACTG
GATGCAGTGGTGGTGGCATGCAGCACCGTGGCAATGCAGCAGAAGATCACAAGATTCGTGAGGTATAAGG
AGATGAACGCCTTTGACGGCAAGACCATCGATAAGGAGACAGGCAAGGTGCTGCACCAGAAGACCCACTT
CCCCCAGCCTTGGGAGTTCTTTGCCCAGGAAGTGATGATCCGGGTGTTCGGCAAGCCAGACGGCAAGCCT
GAGTTTGAGGAGGCCGATACCCCAGAGAAGCTGAGGACACTGCTGGCAGAGAAGCTGTCTAGCAGGCCAG
AGGCAGTGCACGAGTACGTGACCCCACTGTTCGTGTCCAGGGCACCCAATCGGAAGATGTCTGGCGCCCA
CAAGGACACACTGAGAAGCGCCAAGAGGTTTGTGAAGCACAACGAGAAGATCTCCGTGAAGAGAGTGTGG
CTGACCGAGATCAAGCTGGCCGATCTGGAGAACATGGTGAATTACAAGAACGGCAGGGAGATCGAGCTGT
ATGAGGCCCTGAAGGCAAGGCTGGAGGCCTACGGAGGAAATGCCAAGCAGGCCTTCGACCCAAAGGATAA
CCCCTTTTATAAGAAGGGAGGACAGCTGGTGAAGGCCGTGCGGGTGGAGAAGACCCAGAAGAGCGGCGTG
CTGCTGAATAAGAAGAACGCCTACACAATCGCCGACAATGGTGATATGGTGAGAGTGGACGTGTTCTGTA
AGGTGGATAAGAAGGGCAAGAATCAGTACTTTATCGTGCCTATCTATGCCTGGCAGGTGGCCGAGAACAT
CCTGCCAGACATCGATTGCAAGGGCTACAGAATCGACGATAGCTATACATTCTGTTTTTCCCTGCACAAG
TATGACCTGATCGCCTTCCAGAAGGATGAGAAGTCCAAGGTGGAGTTTGCCTACTATATCAATTGCGACT
CCTCTAGCGGCGGGTTCTACCTGGCCTGGCACGATAAGGGCAGCAGGGAGCAGCGGTTTCGCATCTCCAC
CCAGAATCTGGCGCTGATCCAGAAGTATCAGGTGAACGAGCTGGGCAAGGAGATCAGGCCATGTCGGCTG
AAGAAGCGCCCACCCGTGCGGTCTGGCGGCTCAAAAAGAACCGCCGACGGCAGCGAATTCGAGCCCAAGA
AGAAGAGGAAAGTCTAACCGGTCATCATCACCATCACCATTGAGTTTAAACCCGCTGATCAGCCTCGACT
GTGCCTTCTAGTTGCCAGCCATCTGTTGTTTGCCCCTCCCCCGTGCCTTCCTTGACCCTGGAAGGTGCCA
CTCCCACTGTCCTTTCCTAATAAAATGAGGAAATTGCATCGCATTGTCTGAGTAGGTGTCATTCTATTCT
GGGGGGTGGGGTGGGGCAGGACAGCAAGGGGGAGGATTGGGAAGACAATAGCAGGCATGCTGGGGATGCG
GTGGGCTCTATGGCTTCTGAGGCGGAAAGAACCAGCTGGGGCTCGATACCGTCGACCTCTAGCTAGAGCT
TGGCGTAATCATGGTCATAGCTGTTTCCTGTGTGAAATTGTTATCCGCTCACAATTCCACACAACATACG
AGCCGGAAGCATAAAGTGTAAAGCCTAGGGTGCCTAATGAGTGAGCTAACTCACATTAATTGCGTTGCGC
TCACTGCCCGCTTTCCAGTCGGGAAACCTGTCGTGCCAGCTGCATTAATGAATCGGCCAACGCGCGGGGA
GAGGCGGTTTGCGTATTGGGCGCTCTTCCGCTTCCTCGCTCACTGACTCGCTGCGCTCGGTCGTTCGGCT
GCGGCGAGCGGTATCAGCTCACTCAAAGGCGGTAATACGGTTATCCACAGAATCAGGGGATAACGCAGGA
AAGAACATGTGAGCAAAAGGCCAGCAAAAGGCCAGGAACCGTAAAAAGGCCGCGTTGCTGGCGTTTTTCC
ATAGGCTCCGCCCCCCTGACGAGCATCACAAAAATCGACGCTCAAGTCAGAGGTGGCGAAACCCGACAGG
ACTATAAAGATACCAGGCGTTTCCCCCTGGAAGCTCCCTCGTGCGCTCTCCTGTTCCGACCCTGCCGCTT
ACCGGATACCTGTCCGCCTTTCTCCCTTCGGGAAGCGTGGCGCTTTCTCATAGCTCACGCTGTAGGTATC
TCAGTTCGGTGTAGGTCGTTCGCTCCAAGCTGGGCTGTGTGCACGAACCCCCCGTTCAGCCCGACCGCTG
CGCCTTATCCGGTAACTATCGTCTTGAGTCCAACCCGGTAAGACACGACTTATCGCCACTGGCAGCAGCC
ACTGGTAACAGGATTAGCAGAGCGAGGTATGTAGGCGGTGCTACAGAGTTCTTGAAGTGGTGGCCTAACT
ACGGCTACACTAGAAGAACAGTATTTGGTATCTGCGCTCTGCTGAAGCCAGTTACCTTCGGAAAAAGAGT
TGGTAGCTCTTGATCCGGCAAACAAACCACCGCTGGTAGCGGTGGTTTTTTTGTTTGCAAGCAGCAGATT
ACGCGCAGAAAAAAAGGATCTCAAGAAGATCCTTTGATCTTTTCTACGGGGTCTGACACTCAGTGGAACG
AAAACTCACGTTAAGGGATTTTGGTCATGAGATTATCAAAAAGGATCTTCACCTAGATCCTTTTAAATTA
AAAATGAAGTTTTAAATCAATCTAAAGTATATATGAGTAAACTTGGTCTGACAGTTACCAATGCTTAATC
AGTGAGGCACCTATCTCAGCGATCTGTCTATTTCGTTCATCCATAGTTGCCTGACTCCCCGTCGTGTAGA
TAACTACGATACGGGAGGGCTTACCATCTGGCCCCAGTGCTGCAATGATACCGCGAGACCCACGCTCACC
GGCTCCAGATTTATCAGCAATAAACCAGCCAGCCGGAAGGGCCGAGCGCAGAAGTGGTCCTGCAACTTTA
TCCGCCTCCATCCAGTCTATTAATTGTTGCCGGGAAGCTAGAGTAAGTAGTTCGCCAGTTAATAGTTTGC
GCAACGTTGTTGCCATTGCTACAGGCATCGTGGTGTCACGCTCGTCGTTTGGTATGGCTTCATTCAGCTC
CGGTTCCCAACGATCAAGGCGAGTTACATGATCCCCCATGTTGTGCAAAAAAGCGGTTAGCTCCTTCGGT
CCTCCGATCGTTGTCAGAAGTAAGTTGGCCGCAGTGTTATCACTCATGGTTATGGCAGCACTGCATAATT
CTCTTACTGTCATGCCATCCGTAAGATGCTTTTCTGTGACTGGTGAGTACTCAACCAAGTCATTCTGAGA
ATAGTGTATGCGGCGACCGAGTTGCTCTTGCCCGGCGTCAATACGGGATAATACCGCGCCACATAGCAGA
ACTTTAAAAGTGCTCATCATTGGAAAACGTTCTTCGGGGCGAAAACTCTCAAGGATCTTACCGCTGTTGA
GATCCAGTTCGATGTAACCCACTCGTGCACCCAACTGATCTTCAGCATCTTTTACTTTCACCAGCGTTTC
TGGGTGAGCAAAAACAGGAAGGCAAAATGCCGCAAAAAAGGGAATAAGGGCGACACGGAAATGTTGAATA
CTCATACTCTTCCTTTTTCAATATTATTGAAGCATTTATCAGGGTTATTGTCTCATGAGCGGATACATAT
TTGAATGTATTTAGAAAAATAAACAAATAGGGGTTCCGCGCACATTTCCCCGAAAAGTGCCACCTGACGT
CGACGGATCGGGAGATCGATCTCCCGATCCCCTAGGGTCGACTCTCAGTACAATCTGCTCTGATGCCGCA
TAGTTAAGCCAGTATCTGCTCCCTGCTTGTGTGTTGGAGGTCGCTGAGTAGTGCGCGAGCAAAATTTAAG
CTACAACAAGGCAAGGCTTGACCGACAATTGCATGAAGAATCTGCTTAGGGTTAGGCGTTTTGCGCTGCT
TCGCGATGTACGGGCCAGATATACGCGTTGACATTGATTATTGACTAGTTATTAATAGTAATCAATTACG
GGGTCATTAGTTCATAGCCCATATATTGAGTTCCGCGTTACATAACTTACGGTAAATGGCCCGCCTGGCT
GACCGCCCAACGACCCCCGCCCATTGACGTCAATAATGACGTATGTTCCCATAGTAACGCCAATAGGGAC
TTTCCATTGACGTCAATGGGTGGAGTATTTACGGTAAACTGCCCACTTGGCAGTACATCAAGTGTATCAT
ATGCCAAGTACGCCCCCTATTGACGTCAATGACGGTAAATGGCCC
Features (pLannotate 1.2.2; 15 found; start..end, strand, type, name):
     85..288     +  promoter       CMV promoter: human cytomegalovirus (CMV) immediate early promoter
    330..348     +  promoter       T7 promoter: promoter for bacteriophage T7 RNA polymerase
    419..3661    +  CDS            cas9: CAS9_NEIMA - Experimental evidence at protein level: Swiss-Prot protein existence level 1. CRISPR (clustered regularly interspaced short palindromic repeat) is an adaptive immune system that provides protection against mobile genetic elements (viruses, transposable elements and conjugative plasmids). CRISPR clusters contain spacers, sequences complementary to antecedent mobile elements, and target invading nucleic acids. CRISPR clusters are transcribed and processed into CRISPR RNA (crRNA). In type II CRISPR systems correct processing of pre-crRNA requires a trans- encoded small RNA (tracrRNA)
   3779..4003    +  polyA_signal   bGH poly(A) signal: bovine growth hormone polyadenylation signal
   4007..4028    +  promoter       SV40 promoter (fragment): SV40 enhancer and early promoter
   4033..4049    +  misc_feature   MCS (fragment): pBluescript multiple cloning site
   4098..4114    -  protein_bind   lac operator: The lac repressor binds to the lac operator to inhibit transcription in E. coli. This inhibition can be relieved by adding lactose or isopropyl-β-D-thiogalactopyranoside (IPTG). lac repressor encoded by lacI
   4122..4152    -  promoter       lac promoter: promoter for the E. coli lac operon
   4167..4188    -  protein_bind   CAP binding site: CAP binding activates transcription in the presence of cAMP. E. coli catabolite activator protein
   4201..4293    -  CDS            lacI (fragment): lac repressor; lacI; The lac repressor binds to the lac operator to inhibit transcription in E. coli. This inhibition can be relieved by adding lactose or isopropyl-β-D-thiogalactopyranoside (IPTG).
   4476..5064    -  rep_origin     ori: high-copy-number ColE1/pMB1/pBR322/pUC origin of replication
   5235..6095    -  CDS            AmpR: β-lactamase; bla; confers resistance to ampicillin, carbenicillin, and related antibiotics
   6096..6200    -  promoter       AmpR promoter: bla
   6271..6315    -  misc_feature   bom (fragment): basis of mobility region from pBR322
   6546..84      +  enhancer       CMV enhancer (across the origin): human cytomegalovirus immediate early enhancer
