[The description below was written by a language model from this plasmid's Addgene catalogue record and pLannotate feature annotations shown in this document.]
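Description:
pCMV-eNme2-C.NR is a 6.8 kb mammalian expression plasmid from the CRISPR toolbox that produces a nuclease-active, laboratory-evolved variant of the compact Neisseria meningitidis Cas9 (Nme2Cas9 lineage). It is built on a pCMV backbone carrying a high-copy ColE1/pBR322-type origin of replication and is maintained in E. coli under ampicillin selection through a β-lactamase gene driven by its own bla promoter. The backbone also retains short remnants of earlier cloning vectors (a lac promoter/operator with CAP site, fragments of lacI, the pBR322 bom region, an SV40 promoter and a multiple cloning site), which have no evident role in the construct's function. No mammalian selection marker is annotated, which fits transient transfection.

The payload is a single expression cassette in which the human cytomegalovirus immediate-early enhancer and promoter drive a 3,243 bp Cas9 open reading frame, terminated by the bovine growth hormone polyadenylation signal. A T7 promoter lies between the CMV promoter and the coding sequence and could support in vitro transcription. The insert, eNme2-C.NR, is described as eNme2-C bearing the substitutions S6P, G33E, A520E, S646R, V696F, R711G, V758I and Y767H. It comes from work on continuous evolution of compact Cas9 variants that recognise single-nucleotide pyrimidine PAMs, so it is intended to broaden the range of targetable sites. The feature table does not annotate nuclear localisation signals or epitope tags, and no guide RNA cassette is present, so a guide must be supplied from a separate construct. The plasmid is used to express the active nuclease in mammalian cells for genome editing.
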