Addgene plasmid #185672: pCMV-eNme2-C.NR
Purpose: Expresses nuclease active eNme2-C.NR in mammalian cells
Depositing lab: David Liu. Depositing organization: Broad Institute. Publication: High-throughput continuous evolution of compact Cas9 variants targeting single-nucleotide-pyrimidine PAMs. Huang TP, Heins ZJ, Miller SM, Wong BG, Balivada PA, Wang T, Khalil AS, Liu DR. Nat Biotechnol. 2022 Sep 8. pii: 10.1038/s41587-022-01410-2. doi: 10.1038/s41587-022-01410-2. PubMed 36076084.
Backbone
  Vector backbone: pCMV with a BR322 origin
  Vector type: Mammalian Expression, CRISPR
Growth in bacteria
  Bacterial resistance: Ampicillin, 100 μg/mL
  Growth temperature: 37°C
  Growth strain: DH5alpha
  Copy number: High Copy
Gene/Insert
  Gene/Insert name: eNme2-C.NR nuclease
  Insert size (bp): 3243
  Mutation: eNme2-C S6P/G33E/A520E/S646R/V696F/R711G/V758I/Y767H
Terms and licenses: Academic/Nonprofit Terms; Industry Terms: Not Available to Industry
How to cite: pCMV-eNme2-C.NR was a gift from David Liu (Addgene plasmid # 185672 ; http://n2t.net/addgene:185672 ; RRID:Addgene_185672)
